>Addgene plasmid #27464 | pDuet TDP-43 M337V | addgene partial sequence | sequence record 33803 | 27464 with T7-term
CTGCGCTGTAGACGAGTCCATGTGCTGGCGTTCAAATTTCGCAGCAGCGGTTTCTTTACCAGACTCGAGG
GTACCGACGTCAGCGATCGCGTGGCCGGCCGATATCCAATTGAGATCTGCCATATGTATATCTCCTTCTT
ATACTTAACTAATATACTAAGATGGGGAATTGTTATCCGCTCACAATTCCCCTATAGTGAGTCGTATTAA
TTTCGATTATGCGGCCGTGTACAATACGATTACTTTCTGTTCGACTTAAGCATTATGCGGCCGCAAGCTT
CTACATTCCCCAGCCAGAAGACTTAGAATCCATGCTTGAGCCAAAGCCTCCATTAAAACCACTGCCCGAC
CCTGCATTGGATGCTGATCCCCAACCAATTGCTGCACCAGAATTAGAGCCACTATAAGAGTTATTTCCAG
AACCGAAGGCCTGGTTTGGCTCCCTCTGCATGTTGCCTTGGTTTTGGTTATTACCCGATGGGCCTGACTG
GTTCTGCTGGCTGGCTAACATGCCCACCATACCCCAACTGCTCTGTAGTGCTGCCTGGGCGGCAGCCATC
ATGGCTGGATTAATGCTGAACGCACCAAAGTTCATCCCACCACCCATATTACTACCTTGATTGTTTCCCA
AACCAGCTCCACCCCCTCTGCTATTACCAAATCCACCCTGATTCCCAAAGCCACCTGGATTACCACCAAA
TCTTCCACTTCTTTCTAACTGTCTATTGCTATTGTGCTTAGGTTCGGCATTGGATATATGAACGCTGATT
CCTTTAATGATCAAGTCCTCTCCACAAAGAGACTGCGCAATCTGATCATCTGCAAATGTAACAAAGGCAA
AGGCCCTGAATGGCTTGGGGATGAAGACATCCATCACATCCCCGTACTG
