>Addgene plasmid #27464 | pDuet TDP-43 M337V | addgene partial sequence | sequence record 33804 | 27464 with pGEX-5
CGGACTGGCTGCGAGAATCTTTATTTTCAGGGATCCATGTCTGAATATATTCGGGTAACCGAAGATGAGA
ACGATGAGCCCATTGAAATACCATCGGAAGACGATGGGACGGTGCTGCTCTCCACGGTTACAGCCCAGTT
TCCAGGGGCGTGTGGGCTTCGCTACAGGAATCCAGTGTCTCAGTGTATGAGAGGTGTCCGGCTGGTAGAA
GGAATTCTGCATGCCCCAGATGCTGGCTGGGGAAATCTGGTGTATGTTGTCAACTATCCAAAAGATAACA
AAAGAAAAATGGATGAGACAGATGCTTCATCAGCAGTGAAAGTGAAAAGAGCAGTCCAGAAAACATCCGA
TTTAATAGTGTTGGGTCTCCCATGGAAAACAACCGAACAGGACCTGAAAGAGTATTTTAGTACCTTTGGA
GAAGTTCTTATGGTGCAGGTCAAGAAAGATCTTAAGACTGGTCATTCAAAGGGGTTTGGCTTTGTTCGTT
TTACGGAATATGAAACACAAGTGAAAGTAATGTCACAGCGACATATGATAGATGGACGATGGTGTGACTG
CAAACTTCCTAATTCTAAGCAAAGCCAAGATGAGCCTTTGAGAAGCAGAAAAGTGTTTGTGGGGCGCTGT
ACAGAGGACATGACTGAGGATGAGCTGCGGGAGTTCTTCTCTCAGTACGGGGATGTGATGGATGTCTTCA
TCCCCAAGCCATTCAGGGCCTTTGCCTTTGTTACATTTGCAGATGATCAGATTGCGCAGTCTCTTTGTGG
AGAGGACTTGATCATTAAAGGAATCAGCGTTCATATATCCAATGCCGAACCTAAGCACAATAGCAATAGA
CAGTTAGAAAGAAGTGGAAGATTTGGTGGTAATCCAGGTGGCTTTGGGAATCAGGGTGGATTTGGTAAT
