[The description below was written by a language model from this plasmid's Addgene catalogue record.]
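Description:
pDuet TDP-43 M337V is a bacterial expression plasmid built on the GSTDuet (pGV313) backbone, which the record classes as a bacterial expression and coexpression vector. It is propagated in E. coli under ampicillin selection. The copy number is listed as unknown, and no feature table is provided, so the origin of replication, the promoter driving expression and the exact arrangement of the expression cassette(s) are not stated. The backbone name and the use of a pGEX 5′ sequencing primer suggest that the insert sits downstream of a glutathione S-transferase coding sequence, which would yield a GST fusion suitable for affinity purification. However, the record does not explicitly list any tag or fusion partner, and it does not say whether a second open reading frame occupies the coexpression position.

The insert is human TDP-43 (gene TARDBP, also known as ALS10), introduced by restriction enzyme cloning and carrying a methionine-to-valine substitution at residue 337 (M337V). TDP-43 is an RNA/DNA-binding protein whose aggregation is associated with amyotrophic lateral sclerosis, and M337V is one of the disease-linked variants. The associated publication concerns the intrinsic aggregation propensity of TDP-43 and how ALS-linked mutations accelerate aggregation and increase toxicity. The plasmid is therefore most plausibly used to produce recombinant mutant TDP-43 in bacteria for purification and in vitro biochemical comparison with wild-type protein and other variants, for example in aggregation assays.
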