Addgene plasmid #27464: pDuet TDP-43 M337V
Depositing lab: Aaron Gitler. Depositing organization: University of Pennsylvania. Publication: TDP-43 is intrinsically aggregation-prone, and amyotrophic lateral sclerosis-linked mutations accelerate aggregation and increase toxicity. Johnson BS, Snead D, Lee JJ, McCaffery JM, Shorter J, Gitler AD. J Biol Chem. 2009 Jul 24. 284(30):20329-39. 10.1074/jbc.M109.010264 PubMed 19465477.
Backbone
  Vector backbone: GSTDuet (pGV313)
  Vector type: Bacterial Expression ; Coexpression
Growth in bacteria
  Bacterial resistance: Ampicillin, 100 μg/mL
  Growth temperature: 37°C
  Growth strain: DH5alpha
  Copy number: Unknown
Gene/Insert
  Gene/Insert name: TDP-43
  Species: H. sapiens (human)
  Mutation: Methionine 337 mutated to Valine (M337V)
  Entrez Gene: TARDBP (a.k.a. ALS10, TDP-43)
  Cloning method: Restriction Enzyme
  Sequencing primers: 5′ pGEX5'
Terms and licenses: Academic/Nonprofit Terms; Industry Terms: Not Available to Industry
How to cite: pDuet TDP-43 M337V was a gift from Aaron Gitler (Addgene plasmid # 27464 ; http://n2t.net/addgene:27464 ; RRID:Addgene_27464)
